Addgene plasmid #138785: pPD694 ZF93i
Purpose: Constitutive expression of ZF93i under the CMV promoter.
Depositing lab: Joshua Leonard. Depositing organization: Northwestern University.
Backbone
  Vector backbone: pPD005 pcDNA Golden Gate
  Vector type: Mammalian Expression, Synthetic Biology
Growth in bacteria
  Bacterial resistance: Ampicillin, 100 μg/mL
  Growth temperature: 37°C
  Growth strain: DH5alpha
  Copy number: High Copy
Gene/Insert
  Gene/Insert name: ZF93i
  Species: Synthetic
  Promoter: CMV
  Tag / fusion protein: 3xFlag (N terminal on insert)
  Cloning method: Restriction Enzyme; 5′ cloning site NheI (not destroyed); 3′ cloning site NotI (not destroyed)
  Sequencing primers: 5′ CGCAAATGGGCGGTAGGCGTG; 3′ TAGAAGGCACAGTCGAGG
Terms and licenses: Academic/Nonprofit Terms; Industry Terms: Not Available to Industry
Depositor comments: Leonard Lab plasmid reference number: L1322
How to cite: pPD694 ZF93i was a gift from Joshua Leonard (Addgene plasmid # 138785 ; http://n2t.net/addgene:138785 ; RRID:Addgene_138785)
