[The description below was written by a language model from this plasmid's Addgene catalogue record and pLannotate feature annotations shown in this document.]
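Description:
pPD694 ZF93i is a mammalian expression plasmid built on pPD005, a pcDNA-type backbone adapted for Golden Gate assembly, and is intended for synthetic biology work. The sequenced record is 4,738 nt. In E. coli it replicates from a high-copy ColE1/pUC-type origin and is selected with ampicillin through the β-lactamase gene and its native promoter. An f1 phage origin is also present, along with remnants typical of cloning-vector lineage: a bom fragment, a lac promoter/operator with CAP site, and a short lacI fragment.

The payload is ZF93i, a synthetic coding sequence carrying an N-terminal 3xFLAG tag for detection or immunoprecipitation, cloned between retained NheI and NotI sites. Transcription is driven constitutively by the human CMV immediate-early enhancer and promoter and terminated by the bovine growth hormone polyadenylation signal. A T7 promoter sits between the CMV promoter and the insert, as in standard pcDNA vectors. The annotation tool recognised only a fragment of the 3xFLAG tag and did not annotate the ZF93i open reading frame itself, which presumably occupies the unannotated stretch between the tag and the bGH signal. The record gives no functional details for the protein beyond its name and synthetic origin.

Downstream, an SV40 early promoter is followed only by a short fragment of a bleomycin-resistance gene and the SV40 poly(A) signal, so no intact mammalian selection marker is annotated, which suggests the plasmid is suited mainly to transient transfection. The stated purpose is constitutive expression of ZF93i in mammalian cells.
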