Features (pLannotate 1.2.2; 20 found; start..end, strand, type, name):
     28..80      -  misc_feature   bom (fragment): basis of mobility region from pBR322
    235..614     +  enhancer       CMV enhancer: human cytomegalovirus immediate early enhancer
    615..818     +  promoter       CMV promoter: human cytomegalovirus (CMV) immediate early promoter
    814..847     +  LTR            5' LTR (truncated) (fragment): truncated 5' long terminal repeat (LTR) from HIV-1
    863..881     +  promoter       T7 promoter: promoter for bacteriophage T7 RNA polymerase
    952..975     +  CDS            3xFLAG (fragment): three tandem FLAG® epitope tags
   1374..1485    +  polyA_signal   bGH poly(A) signal: bovine growth hormone polyadenylation signal
   1602..1623    +  promoter       SV40 promoter (fragment): SV40 enhancer and early promoter
   1644..2072    +  rep_origin     f1 ori (sequence partly withheld): f1 bacteriophage origin of replication; arrow indicates direction of (+) strand synthesis
   2077..2099    +  promoter       SV40 promoter (fragment): SV40 enhancer and early promoter
   2100..2291    +  promoter       SV40 promoter: SV40 early promoter
   2318..2416    +  CDS            ble (fragment): BLE_KLEPN - Experimental evidence at protein level: Swiss-Prot protein existence level 1. Binding protein with a strong affinity to the bleomycin family of antibiotics. Binds to CL990; an antimitotic-antibiotic compound. From Klebsiella pneumoniae.
   2411..2532    +  polyA_signal   SV40 poly(A) signal: SV40 polyadenylation signal
   2605..2621    -  protein_bind   lac operator: The lac repressor binds to the lac operator to inhibit transcription in E. coli. This inhibition can be relieved by adding lactose or isopropyl-β-D-thiogalactopyranoside (IPTG). lac repressor encoded by lacI
   2629..2659    -  promoter       lac promoter: promoter for the E. coli lac operon
   2674..2695    -  protein_bind   CAP binding site: CAP binding activates transcription in the presence of cAMP. E. coli catabolite activator protein
   2708..2800    -  CDS            lacI (fragment): lac repressor; lacI; The lac repressor binds to the lac operator to inhibit transcription in E. coli. This inhibition can be relieved by adding lactose or isopropyl-β-D-thiogalactopyranoside (IPTG).
   2983..3571    -  rep_origin     ori: high-copy-number ColE1/pMB1/pBR322/pUC origin of replication
   3742..4602    -  CDS            AmpR: β-lactamase; bla; confers resistance to ampicillin, carbenicillin, and related antibiotics
   4603..4707    -  promoter       AmpR promoter: bla
>Addgene plasmid #138785 | pPD694 ZF93i | addgene full sequence | sequence record 320275 | Addgene NGS Result
GACGGATCGGGAGATCTCCCGATCCCCTATGGTGCACTCTCAGTACAATCTGCTCTGATGCCGCATAGTT
AAGCCAGTATCTGCTCCCTGCTTGTGTGTTGGAGGTCGCTGAGTAGTGCGCGAGCAAAATTTAAGCTACA
ACAAGGCAAGGCTTGACCGACAATTGCATGAAGAATCTGCTTAGGGTTAGGCGTTTTGCGCTGCTTCGCG
ATGTACGGGCCAGATATACGCGTTGACATTGATTATTGACTAGTTATTAATAGTAATCAATTACGGGGTC
ATTAGTTCATAGCCCATATATGGAGTTCCGCGTTACATAACTTACGGTAAATGGCCCGCCTGGCTGACCG
CCCAACGACCCCCGCCCATTGACGTCAATAATGACGTATGTTCCCATAGTAACGCCAATAGGGACTTTCC
ATTGACGTCAATGGGTGGAGTATTTACGGTAAACTGCCCACTTGGCAGTACATCAAGTGTATCATATGCC
AAGTACGCCCCCTATTGACGTCAATGACGGTAAATGGCCCGCCTGGCATTATGCCCAGTACATGACCTTA
TGGGACTTTCCTACTTGGCAGTACATCTACGTATTAGTCATCGCTATTACCATGGTGATGCGGTTTTGGC
AGTACATCAATGGGCGTGGATAGCGGTTTGACTCACGGGGATTTCCAAGTCTCCACCCCATTGACGTCAA
TGGGAGTTTGTTTTGGCACCAAAATCAACGGGACTTTCCAAAATGTCGTAACAACTCCGCCCCATTGACG
CAAATGGGCGGTAGGCGTGTACGGTGGGAGGTCTATATAAGCAGAGCTCTCTGGCTAACTAGAGAACCCA
CTGCTTACTGGCTTATCGAAATTAATACGACTCACTATAGGGAGTCCCAAGCTGGCTAGCGCCACCATGG
ATTATAAGGATCACGATGGCGACTACAAGGACCACGATATTGACTACAAAGACGATGACGATAAAATGGC
TCCTAAGAAAAAGCGCAAAGTCGGTATCCATGGCGTTCCCGGATCCTCTGGCTCTTCAGGTACCGGTGGA
GCTAGACCCGGGGAGCGCCCCTTCCAGTGTCGCATTTGCATGCGGAACTTTTCGGCTCCATCTAAATTGA
AAAGACATACCCGTACTCATACCGGTGAAAAACCGTTTCAGTGTCGGATCTGTATGCGAAATTTCTCCCA
TAAATCTTCTTTGACTAGACATCTACGTACGCACACCGGCGAGAAGCCATTCCAATGCCGAATATGCATG
CGCAACTTCAGTCAAAGAAATGCTTTGTCTGGTCACCTAAAAACCCACCTGAGAGGATCTTAAGCGGCCG
CTCGAGTCTAGAGGGCCCGTTTAAACCCGCTGATCAGCCTCGACTGTGCCTTCTAGTTGCCAGCCATCTG
TTGTTTGCCCCTCCCCCGTGCCTTCCTTGACCCTGGAAGGTGCCACTCCCACTGTCCTTTCCTAATAAAA
TGAGGAAATTGCATCGCATTGTCTGAGTAGGTGTCATTCTATTCTGGGGGGTGGGGTGGGGCAGGACAGC
AAGGGGGAGGATTGGGAAGTCAATAGCAGGCATGCTGGGGATGCGGTGGGCTCTATGGCTTCTGAGGCGG
AAAGAACCAGCTGGGGCTCTAGGGGGTATCCCC
[124 nt withheld, positions 1644-1767]
C
[91 nt withheld, positions 1769-1859]
A
[49 nt withheld, positions 1861-1909]
CCTTTGACGTTGGAGTCCACGTTCTTT
[37 nt withheld, positions 1937-1973]
ACCCTATCTCGGTCTATTCTTTTGATTTATAAGGGATTTTGCCGATTTCGGCCTATTGGTTAAAAAATGA
GCTGATTTAACAAAAATTTAACGCGAATTAATTCTGTGGAATGTGTGTCAGTTAGGCTCAATTAGTCAGC
AACCATAGTCCCGCCCCTAACTCCGCCCATCCCGCCCCTAACTCCGCCCAGTTCCGCCCATTCTCCGCCC
CATGGCTGACTAATTTTTTTTATTTATGCAGAGGCCGAGGCCGCCTCTGCCTCTGAGCTATTCCAGAAGT
AGTGAGGAGGCTTTTTTGGAGGCCTAGGCTTTTGCAAAAAGCTCCCGGGAGCTTGTATATCCATTTTCGG
AGGTTGGGCTTCGGAATCGTTTTCCGGGACGCCGGCTGGATGATCCTCCAGCGCGGGGATCTCATGCTGG
AGTTCTTCGCCCACCCCAACTTGTTTATTGCAGCTTATAATGGTTACAAATAAAGCAATAGCATCACAAA
TTTCACAAATAAAGCATTTTTTTCACTGCATTCTAGTTGTGGTTTGTCCAAACTCATCAATGTATCTTAT
CATGTCTGTATACCGTCGACCTCTAGCTAGAGCTTGGCGTAATCATGGTCATAGCTGTTTCCTGTGTGAA
ATTGTTATCCGCTCACAATTCCACACAACATACGAGCCGGAAGCATAAAGTGTAAAGCCTGGGGTGCCTA
ATGAGTGAGCTAACTCACATTAATTGCGTTGCGCTCACTGCCCGCTTTCCAGTCGGGAAACCTGTCGTGC
CAGCTGCATTAATGAATCGGCCAACGCGCGGGGAGAGGCGGTTTGCGTATTGGGCGCTCTTCCGCTTCCT
CGCTCACTGACTCGCTGCGCTCGGTCGTTCGGCTGCGGCGAGCGGTATCAGCTCACTCAAAGGCGGTAAT
ACGGTTATCCACAGAATCAGGGGATAACGCAGGAAAGAACATGTGAGCAAAAGGCCAGCAAAAGGCCAGG
AACCGTAAAAAGGCCGCGTTGCTGGCGTTTTTCCATAGGCTCCGCCCCCCTGACGAGCATCACAAAAATC
GACGCTCAAGTCAGAGGTGGCGAAACCCGACAGGACTATAAAGATACCAGGCGTTTCCCCCTGGAAGCTC
CCTCGTGCGCTCTCCTGTTCCGACCCTGCCGCTTACCGGATACCTGTCCGCCTTTCTCCCTTCGGGAAGC
GTGGCGCTTTCTCATAGCTCACGCTGTAGGTATCTCAGTTCGGTGTAGGTCGTTCGCTCCAAGCTGGGCT
GTGTGCACGAACCCCCCGTTCAGCCCGACCGCTGCGCCTTATCCGGTAACTATCGTCTTGAGTCCAACCC
GGTAAGACACGACTTATCGCCACTGGCAGCAGCCACTGGTAACAGGATTAGCAGAGCGAGGTATGTAGGC
GGTGCTACAGAGTTCTTGAAGTGGTGGCCTAACTACGGCTACACTAGAAGAACAGTATTTGGTATCTGCG
CTCTGCTGAAGCCAGTTACCTTCGGAAAAAGAGTTGGTAGCTCTTGATCCGGCAAACAAACCACCGCTGG
TAGCGGTGGTTTTTTTGTTTGCAAGCAGCAGATTACGCGCAGAAAAAAAGGATCTCAAGAAGATCCTTTG
ATCTTTTCTACGGGGTCTGACGCTCAGTGGAACGAAAACTCACGTTAAGGGATTTTGGTCATGAGATTAT
CAAAAAGGATCTTCACCTAGATCCTTTTAAATTAAAAATGAAGTTTTAAATCAATCTAAAGTATATATGA
GTAAACTTGGTCTGACAGTTACCAATGCTTAATCAGTGAGGCACCTATCTCAGCGATCTGTCTATTTCGT
TCATCCATAGTTGCCTGACTCCCCGTCGTGTAGATAACTACGATACGGGAGGGCTTACCATCTGGCCCCA
GTGCTGCAATGATACCGCGAGATCCACGCTCACCGGCTCCAGATTTATCAGCAATAAACCAGCCAGCCGG
AAGGGCCGAGCGCAGAAGTGGTCCTGCAACTTTATCCGCCTCCATCCAGTCTATTAATTGTTGCCGGGAA
GCTAGAGTAAGTAGTTCGCCAGTTAATAGTTTGCGCAACGTTGTTGCCATTGCTACAGGCATCGTGGTGT
CACGCTCGTCGTTTGGTATGGCTTCATTCAGCTCCGGTTCCCAACGATCAAGGCGAGTTACATGATCCCC
CATGTTGTGCAAAAAAGCGGTTAGCTCCTTCGGTCCTCCGATCGTTGTCAGAAGTAAGTTGGCCGCAGTG
TTATCACTCATGGTTATGGCAGCACTGCATAATTCTCTTACTGTCATGCCATCCGTAAGATGCTTTTCTG
TGACTGGTGAGTACTCAACCAAGTCATTCTGAGAATAGTGTATGCGGCGACCGAGTTGCTCTTGCCCGGC
GTCAATACGGGATAATACCGCGCCACATAGCAGAACTTTAAAAGTGCTCATCATTGGAAAACGTTCTTCG
GGGCGAAAACTCTCAAGGATCTTACCGCTGTTGAGATCCAGTTCGATGTAACCCACTCGTGCACCCAACT
GATCTTCAGCATCTTTTACTTTCACCAGCGTTTCTGGGTGAGCAAAAACAGGAAGGCAAAATGCCGCAAA
AAAGGGAATAAGGGCGACACGGAAATGTTGAATACTCATACTCTTCCTTTTTCAATATTATTGAAGCATT
TATCAGGGTTATTGTCTCATGAGCGGATACATATTTGAATGTATTTAGAAAAATAAACAAATAGGGGTTC
CGCGCACATTTCCCCGAAAAGTGCCACCTGACGTC
