>Addgene plasmid #138785 | pPD694 ZF93i | depositor partial sequence | sequence record 268237 | ZF93i gene
ATGGATTATAAGGATCACGATGGCGACTACAAGGACCACGATATTGACTACAAAGACGATGACGATAAAA
TGGCTCCTAAGAAAAAGCGCAAAGTCGGTATCCATGGCGTTCCCGGATCCTCTGGCTCTTCAGGTACCGG
TGGAGCTAGACCCGGGGAGCGCCCCTTCCAGTGTCGCATTTGCATGCGGAACTTTTCGGCTCCATCTAAA
TTGAAAAGACATACCCGTACTCATACCGGTGAAAAACCGTTTCAGTGTCGGATCTGTATGCGAAATTTCT
CCCATAAATCTTCTTTGACTAGACATCTACGTACGCACACCGGCGAGAAGCCATTCCAATGCCGAATATG
CATGCGCAACTTCAGTCAAAGAAATGCTTTGTCTGGTCACCTAAAAACCCACCTGAGAGGATCTTAA
